Addgene plasmid #81191: pRCC-K
Purpose: Expression of Cas9 and gRNA cassette in S. cerevisiae; Kan Resistance
Depositing lab: Eckhard Boles. Depositing organization: Goethe-Universitaet Frankfurt am Main. Publication: Simplified CRISPR-Cas genome editing for Saccharomyces cerevisiae. Generoso WC, Gottardi M, Oreb M, Boles E. J Microbiol Methods. 2016 Aug;127:203-5. doi: 10.1016/j.mimet.2016.06.020. Epub 2016 Jun 17. PubMed 27327211.
Backbone
  Vector backbone: pRS42K
  Backbone manufacturer: Euroscarf
  Vector type: Yeast Expression, CRISPR
  Selectable markers: Neomycin (select with G418)
Growth in bacteria
  Bacterial resistance: Ampicillin, 100 μg/mL
  Growth temperature: 37°C
  Growth strain: DH5alpha
  Copy number: High Copy
Gene/Insert 1
  Gene/Insert name: Cas9
  Species: S. pyogenes
  Mutation: WT - codon optimized
  Promoter: ROX3
  Tag / fusion protein: NTS (C terminal on backbone)
  Cloning method: Gibson Cloning
  Sequencing primers: 5′ unknown
Gene/Insert 2
  Gene/Insert name: empty gRNA cassette
  Species: Synthetic
  Mutation: Please see depositor comments below.
  Promoter: SNP52p
  Cloning method: Gibson Cloning
  Sequencing primers: 5′ unknown
Terms and licenses: Academic/Nonprofit Terms; Industry Terms: Not Available to Industry
Depositor comments: Please note: Addgene’s quality control sequences found the guanine nucleotide at the start of the structural guide-RNA sequence was missing. The Boles Lab has indicated that this is a “virtual guanine”. If you sequence this plasmid, you will notice this missing guanine. The Boles lab omitted the guanine in order to work with the empty vector in yeast, since once the structural gRNA has this G, it is active and could create problems in the cell. However, when primers are designed to create the CRISPR/Cas9 vector for a specific target, this G should be in the primer, so that the gRNA becomes functional again. If you do not include this G in your primer sequence, the system will not work. Plasmid contains a gRNA cassette together with the Cas9 overexpression cassette.
How to cite: pRCC-K was a gift from Eckhard Boles (Addgene plasmid # 81191 ; http://n2t.net/addgene:81191 ; RRID:Addgene_81191)
