[The description below was written by a language model from this plasmid's Addgene catalogue record and pLannotate feature annotations shown in this document.]
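Description:
pRCC-K is an all-in-one yeast CRISPR/Cas9 plasmid built on the pRS42K backbone, a 2μ-based episomal shuttle vector for Saccharomyces cerevisiae. The roughly 10.3 kb plasmid is maintained in E. coli through a high-copy ColE1/pUC-type origin and the β-lactamase (AmpR) gene, and in yeast through the 2μ origin of replication. Transformants are selected on G418 via the kanMX marker, a dominant drug-resistance cassette that makes the plasmid usable in prototrophic or industrial strains lacking auxotrophic markers. Short fragments of the pBR322 bom and rop regions are also annotated as backbone remnants.

The payload consists of two cassettes. A codon-optimized wild-type Streptococcus pyogenes Cas9 is recorded as being driven by the ROX3 promoter, although this promoter was not picked up in the feature table. Cas9 is terminated by the CYC1 terminator, and the record lists a C-terminal tag as "NTS", presumably a nuclear targeting signal. Adjacent and in the opposite orientation sits an empty guide RNA cassette in which the RNA polymerase III SNR52 promoter (entered as "SNP52p" in the catalogue fields) precedes the S. pyogenes gRNA scaffold and the SUP4 terminator.

According to the depositor, the first guanine of the structural gRNA was deliberately omitted so that the empty vector produces a non-functional guide and can be carried in yeast without unwanted activity. Users inserting a target-specific spacer must restore this G in their primers, otherwise the system will not work. The plasmid serves as a template for single-plasmid genome editing vectors in S. cerevisiae.
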