Features (pLannotate 1.2.2; 13 found; start..end, strand, type, name):
      1..43      -  misc_feature   bom (fragment): basis of mobility region from pBR322
    145..180     -  CDS            rop (fragment): Rop protein, which maintains plasmids at low copy number; rop
    248..1590    +  rep_origin     2μ ori: yeast 2μ plasmid origin of replication
   1617..1721    +  promoter       AmpR promoter: bla
   1722..2582    +  CDS            AmpR: β-lactamase; bla; confers resistance to ampicillin, carbenicillin, and related antibiotics
   2753..3341    +  rep_origin     ori: high-copy-number ColE1/pMB1/pBR322/pUC origin of replication
   3378..3646    +  promoter       SNR52 promoter: promoter for the S. cerevisiae small nucleolar RNA gene SNR52
   3670..3744    +  misc_RNA       gRNA scaffold: guide RNA scaffold for the Streptococcus pyogenes CRISPR/Cas9 system
   3749..3768    +  terminator     SUP4 terminator: transcription terminator for the S. cerevisiae SUP4 tRNA gene
   3789..4036    -  terminator     CYC1 terminator: S. cerevisiae CYC1; transcription terminator for CYC1
   4085..8188    -  CDS            cas9: CAS9_STRP1 - Also known as csn1 From Streptococcus pyogenes serotype M1.
   8792..8835    -  misc_feature   bom (fragment): basis of mobility region from pBR322
   8877..10233   -  gene           kanMX: yeast selectable marker conferring kanamycin resistance (Wach et al., 1994)
>Addgene plasmid #81191 | pRCC-K | depositor full sequence | sequence record 154417 | Full plasmid sequence
CACTCTCAGTACAATCTGCTCTGATGCCGCATAGTTAAGCCAGCCCCGACACCCGCCAACACCCGCTGAC
GCGCCCTGACGGGCTTGTCTGCTCCCGGCATCCGCTTACAGACAAGCTGTGACCGTCTCCGGGAGCTGCA
TGTGTCAGAGGTTTTCACCGTCATCACCGAAACGCGCGAGACGAAAGGGCCTCGTGATACGCCTATTTTT
ATAGGTTAATGTCATGATAATAATGGTTTCTTAGTATGATCCAATATCAAAGGAAATGATAGCATTGAAG
GATGAGACTAATCCAATTGAGGAGTGGCAGCATATAGAACAGCTAAAGGGTAGTGCTGAAGGAAGCATAC
GATACCCCGCATGGAATGGGATAATATCACAGGAGGTACTAGACTACCTTTCATCCTACATAAATAGACG
CATATAAGTACGCATTTAAGCATAAACACGCACTATGCCGTTCTTCTCATGTATATATATATACAGGCAA
CACGCAGATATAGGTGCGACGTGAACAGTGAGCTGTATGTGCGCAGCTCGCGTTGCATTTTCGGAAGCGC
TCGTTTTCGGAAACGCTTTGAAGTTCCTATTCCGAAGTTCCTATTCTCTAGAAAGTATAGGAACTTCAGA
GCGCTTTTGAAAACCAAAAGCGCTCTGAAGACGCACTTTCAAAAAACCAAAAACGCACCGGACTGTAACG
AGCTACTAAAATATTGCGAATACCGCTTCCACAAACATTGCTCAAAAGTATCTCTTTGCTATATATCTCT
GTGCTATATCCCTATATAACCTACCCATCCACCTTTCGCTCCTTGAACTTGCATCTAAACTCGACCTCTA
CATTTTTTATGTTTATCTCTAGTATTACTCTTTAGACAAAAAAATTGTAGTAAGAACTATTCATAGAGTG
AATCGAAAACAATACGAAAATGTAAACATTTCCTATACGTAGTATATAGAGACAAAATAGAAGAAACCGT
TCATAATTTTCTGACCAATGAAGAATCATCAACGCTATCACTTTCTGTTCACAAAGTATGCGCAATCCAC
ATCGGTATAGAATATAATCGGGGATGCCTTTATCTTGAAAAAATGCACCCGCAGCTTCGCTAGTAATCAG
TAAACGCGGGAAGTGGAGTCAGGCTTTTTTTATGGAAGAGAAAATAGACACCAAAGTAGCCTTCTTCTAA
CCTTAACGGACCTACAGTGCAAAAAGTTATCAAGAGACTGCATTATAGAGCGCACAAAGGAGAAAAAAAG
TAATCTAAGATGCTTTGTTAGAAAAATAGCGCTCTCGGGATGCATTTTTGTAGAACAAAAAAGAAGTATA
GATTCTTTGTTGGTAAAATAGCGCTCTCGCGTTGCATTTCTGTTCTGTAAAAATGCAGCTCAGATTCTTT
GTTTGAAAAATTAGCGCTCTCGCGTTGCATTTTTGTTTTACAAAAATGAAGCACAGATTCTTCGTTGGTA
AAATAGCGCTTTCGCGTTGCATTTCTGTTCTGTAAAAATGCAGCTCAGATTCTTTGTTTGAAAAATTAGC
GCTCTCGCGTTGCATTTTTGTTCTACAAAATGAAGCACAGATGCTTCGTTCAGGTGGCACTTTTCGGGGA
AATGTGCGCGGAACCCCTATTTGTTTATTTTTCTAAATACATTCAAATATGTATCCGCTCATGAGACAAT
AACCCTGATAAATGCTTCAATAATATTGAAAAAGGAAGAGTATGAGTATTCAACATTTCCGTGTCGCCCT
TATTCCCTTTTTTGCGGCATTTTGCCTTCCTGTTTTTGCTCACCCAGAAACGCTGGTGAAAGTAAAAGAT
GCTGAAGATCAGTTGGGTGCACGAGTGGGTTACATCGAACTGGATCTCAACAGCGGTAAGATCCTTGAGA
GTTTTCGCCCCGAAGAACGTTTTCCAATGATGAGCACTTTTAAAGTTCTGCTATGTGGCGCGGTATTATC
CCGTATTGACGCCGGGCAAGAGCAACTCGGTCGCCGCATACACTATTCTCAGAATGACTTGGTTGAGTAC
TCACCAGTCACAGAAAAGCATCTTACGGATGGCATGACAGTAAGAGAATTATGCAGTGCTGCCATAACCA
TGAGTGATAACACTGCGGCCAACTTACTTCTGACAACGATCGGAGGACCGAAGGAGCTAACCGCTTTTTT
GCACAACATGGGGGATCATGTAACTCGCCTTGATCGTTGGGAACCGGAGCTGAATGAAGCCATACCAAAC
GACGAGCGTGACACCACGATGCCTGTAGCAATGGCAACAACGTTGCGCAAACTATTAACTGGCGAACTAC
TTACTCTAGCTTCCCGGCAACAATTAATAGACTGGATGGAGGCGGATAAAGTTGCAGGACCACTTCTGCG
CTCGGCCCTTCCGGCTGGCTGGTTTATTGCTGATAAATCTGGAGCCGGTGAGCGTGGGTCTCGCGGTATC
ATTGCAGCACTGGGGCCAGATGGTAAGCCCTCCCGTATCGTAGTTATCTACACGACGGGGAGTCAGGCAA
CTATGGATGAACGAAATAGACAGATCGCTGAGATAGGTGCCTCACTGATTAAGCATTGGTAACTGTCAGA
CCAAGTTTACTCATATATACTTTAGATTGATTTAAAACTTCATTTTTAATTTAAAAGGATCTAGGTGAAG
ATCCTTTTTGATAATCTCATGACCAAAATCCCTTAACGTGAGTTTTCGTTCCACTGAGCGTCAGACCCCG
TAGAAAAGATCAAAGGATCTTCTTGAGATCCTTTTTTTCTGCGCGTAATCTGCTGCTTGCAAACAAAAAA
ACCACCGCTACCAGCGGTGGTTTGTTTGCCGGATCAAGAGCTACCAACTCTTTTTCCGAAGGTAACTGGC
TTCAGCAGAGCGCAGATACCAAATACTGTCCTTCTAGTGTAGCCGTAGTTAGGCCACCACTTCAAGAACT
CTGTAGCACCGCCTACATACCTCGCTCTGCTAATCCTGTTACCAGTGGCTGCTGCCAGTGGCGATAAGTC
GTGTCTTACCGGGTTGGACTCAAGACGATAGTTACCGGATAAGGCGCAGCGGTCGGGCTGAACGGGGGGT
TCGTGCACACAGCCCAGCTTGGAGCGAACGACCTACACCGAACTGAGATACCTACAGCGTGAGCTATGAG
AAAGCGCCACGCTTCCCGAAGGGAGAAAGGCGGACAGGTATCCGGTAAGCGGCAGGGTCGGAACAGGAGA
GCGCACGAGGGAGCTTCCAGGGGGAAACGCCTGGTATCTTTATAGTCCTGTCGGGTTTCGCCACCTCTGA
CTTGAGCGTCGATTTTTGTGATGCTCGTCAGGGGGGCGGAGCCTATGGAAAAACGCCAGCAACGCGGGCT
AGGGATAACAGGGTAATTCTTTGAAAAGATAATGTATGATTATGCTTTCACTCATATTTATACAGAAACT
TGATGTTTTCTTTCGAGTATATACAAGGTGATTACATGTACGTTTGAAGTACAACTCTAGATTTTGTAGT
GCCCTCTTGGGCTAGCGGTAAAGGTGCGCATTTTTTCACACCCTACAATGTTCTGTTCAAAAGATTTTGG
TCAAACGCTGTAGAAGTGAAAGTTGGTGCGCATGTTTCGGCGTTCGAAACTTCTCCGCAGTGAAAGATAA
ATGATCGGATCCACGTTCTCTGCGGCCGCGTTTTAGAGCTAGAAATAGCAAGTTAAAATAAGGCTAGTCC
GTTATCAACTTGAAAAAGTGGCACCGAGTCGGTGGTGCTTTTTTTGTTTTTTATGTCTCGGCGAATTGGG
TACCGGCCGCAAATTAAAGCCTTCGAGCGTCCCAAAACCTTCTCAAGCAAGGTTTTCAGTATAATGTTAC
ATGCGTACACGCGTCTGTACAGAAAAAAAAGAAAAATTTGAAATATAAATAACGTTCTTAATACTAACAT
AACTATAAAAAAATAAATAGGGACCTAGACTTCAGGTTGTCTAACTCCTTCCTTTTCGGTTAGAGCGGAT
GTGGGGGGAGGGCGTGAATGTAAGCGTGACATAACTAATTACATGACTCGAGGTCGACTTAAACCTTTCT
CTTCTTCTTTGGGTCAGCTCTAGAGTCACCACCCAATTGAGACAAGTCAATTCTGGTTTCGTACAAACCG
GTAATAGATTGGTGAATCAAGGTAGCGTCCAAAACTTCCTTGGTAGAGGTGTATCTCTTTCTGTCAATGG
TGGTGTCGAAGTACTTGAAAGCAGCTGGAGCACCCAAGTTGGTCAAGGTGAACAAGTGAATAATGTTTTC
AGCTTGTTCTCTAATTGGCTTGTCTCTGTGCTTGTTGTAAGCAGACAAAACCTTGTCCAAGTTAGCGTCA
GCCAAAATAACTCTCTTAGAGAATTCAGAAATTTGTTCAATAATTTCGTCCAAGTAGTGCTTGTGTTGTT
CAACGAACAATTGCTTTTGTTCGTTGTCTTCTGGAGAACCCTTCAACTTTTCGTAGTGAGAAGCCAAGTA
CAAGAAGTTAACGTACTTAGATGGCAAAGCCAATTCGTTACCCTTTTGCAATTCACCAGCAGAAGCCAAC
ATTCTCTTTCTACCGTTTTCCAATTCGAACAAAGAGTACTTTGGCAACTTAATAATCAAGTCCTTCTTAA
CTTCCTTGTAACCCTTAGCTTCCAAGAAGTCAATTGGGTTCTTTTCGAAAGAAGATCTTTCCATAATGGT
AATACCCAACAATTCCTTAACAGACTTCAACTTCTTAGACTTACCCTTTTCAACCTTAGCAACAACCAAA
ACAGAGTAAGCAACGGTTGGAGAGTCGAAACCACCGTACTTCTTTGGGTCCCAGTCCTTCTTTCTAGCAA
TCAACTTGTCAGAGTTTCTCTTTGGCAAAATAGATTCCTTAGAGAAACCACCGGTTTGAACTTCGGTCTT
CTTAACAATGTTAACTTGTGGCATAGACAAAACCTTTCTAACGGTAGCGAAGTCTCTACCCTTGTCCCAA
ACAATTTCACCGGTTTCACCGTTGGTTTCAATCAATGGTCTCTTTCTAATTTCACCGTTAGCCAAGGTAA
TTTCGGTCTTGAAGAAGTTCATAATGTTAGAGTAGAAGAAGTACTTAGCGGTAGCCTTACCAATTTCTTG
TTCAGACTTAGCAATCATCTTTCTAACGTCGTAAACCTTGTAGTCACCGTAAACGAATTCAGATTCCAAC
TTTGGGTACTTCTTAATCAAAGCGGTACCAACAACAGCGTTCAAGTAAGCGTCGTGAGCGTGGTGGTAGT
TGTTAATTTCTCTAACCTTGTAGAATTGGAAGTCCTTTCTGAAGTCAGAAACCAACTTAGACTTCAAGGT
AATAACCTTAACTTCTCTAATCAACTTGTCGTTTTCGTCGTACTTGGTGTTCATTCTAGAGTCCAAAATT
TGAGCAACGTGCTTGGTAATTTGTCTGGTTTCAACCAATTGTCTCTTAATGAAACCAGCCTTGTCCAATT
CAGACAAACCACCTCTTTCAGCCTTGGTCAAGTTGTCGAACTTTCTTTGGGTAATCAACTTAGCGTTCAA
CAATTGTCTCCAGTAGTTCTTCATCTTCTTAACAACTTCTTCAGATGGAACGTTGTCAGACTTACCTCTG
TTCTTGTCAGATCTGGTCAAAACCTTGTTGTCAATAGAGTCGTCCTTCAAGAAAGATTGTGGAACAATGT
GGTCAACGTCGTAGTCAGACAATCTGTTAATGTCCAATTCTTGGTCAACGTACATGTCTCTACCGTTTTG
CAAGTAGTACAAGTACAACTTTTCGTTTTGCAATTGGGTGTTTTCAACTGGGTGTTCCTTCAAAATTTGA
GAACCCAATTCCTTAATACCTTCTTCAATTCTCTTCATTCTTTCTCTAGAGTTCTTTTGACCCTTTTGGG
TGGTTTGGTTTTCTCTAGCCATTTCAATAACAATGTTTTCTGGCTTGTGTCTACCCATAACCTTAACCAA
TTCGTCAACAACCTTAACGGTTTGCAAAATACCCTTCTTAATAGCTGGAGAACCAGCCAAGTTAGCAATG
TGTTCGTGCAAAGAGTCACCTTGACCAGAAACTTGAGCCTTTTGAATGTCTTCCTTGAAGGTCAAAGAGT
CGTCGTGAATCAATTGCATGAAGTTTCTGTTAGCGAAACCGTCAGACTTCAAGAAGTCCAAAATGGTCTT
ACCAGATTGCTTGTCTCTAATACCGTTAATCAACTTTCTAGACAATCTACCCCAACCGGTGTATCTTCTT
CTCTTCAATTGCTTCATAACCTTGTCGTCGAACAAGTGAGCGTAGGTCTTCAATCTTTCTTCAATCATTT
CTCTGTCTTCGAACAAGGTCAAGGTCAAAACAATGTCTTCCAAAATGTCTTCGTTTTCTTCGTTGTCCAA
GAAGTCCTTGTCCTTAATAATCTTCAACAAGTCGTGGTAGGTACCCAAAGAAGCGTTGAATCTGTCTTCA
ACACCAGAAATTTCAACAGAGTCGAAACATTCAATCTTCTTGAAGTAGTCTTCCTTCAATTGCTTAACGG
TAACCTTTCTGTTGGTCTTGAACAACAAGTCAACAATAGCCTTCTTTTGTTCACCAGACAAGAAAGCTGG
CTTTCTCATACCTTCGGTAACGTACTTAACCTTGGTCAATTCGTTGTAAACGGTGAAGTATTCGTACAAC
AAAGAGTGCTTTGGCAAAACCTTTTCGTTTGGCAAGTTCTTGTCGAAGTTGGTCATTCTTTCAATGAAAG
ATTGAGCAGAAGCACCCTTGTCAACAACTTCTTCGAAGTTCCATGGGGTAATGGTTTCTTCAGACTTTCT
GGTCATCCAAGCGAATCTAGAGTTACCTCTAGCCAATGGACCAACGTAGTATGGAATTCTGAAGGTCAAA
ATCTTTTCAATCTTTTCTCTGTTGTCCTTCAAGAATGGGTAGAAGTCTTCTTGTCTTCTCAAAATAGCGT
GCAATTCACCCAAGTGAATTTGGTGTGGAATAGAACCGTTGTCGAAGGTTCTTTGCTTTCTCAACAAGTC
TTCTCTGTTCAACTTAACCAACAATTCTTCGGTACCGTCCATCTTTTCCAAAATTGGCTTAATGAACTTG
TAGAATTCTTCTTGAGAAGCACCACCGTCAATGTAACCAGCGTAACCGTTCTTAGATTGGTCGAAGAAAA
TTTCCTTGTACTTTTCTGGCAATTGTTGTCTAACCAAAGCCTTCAACAAGGTCAAGTCTTGGTGGTGTTC
GTCGTATCTCTTAATCATAGAAGCAGACAATGGAGCCTTGGTAATTTCGGTGTTAACTCTCAAAATGTCA
GACAACAAAATAGCGTCAGACAAGTTCTTAGCAGCCAAGAACAAGTCAGCGTATTGGTCACCAATTTGAG
CCAACAAGTTGTCCAAGTCGTCGTCGTAGGTGTCCTTAGACAATTGCAACTTAGCGTCTTCAGCCAAGTC
GAAGTTAGACTTGAAGTTTGGGGTCAAACCCAAAGACAAAGCAATCAAGTTACCGAACAAACCGTTCTTC
TTTTCACCTGGCAATTGAGCAATCAAGTTTTCCAATCTTCTAGACTTAGACAATCTAGCAGACAAAATAG
CCTTAGCGTCAACACCAGAAGCGTTAATTGGGTTTTCTTCGAACAATTGGTTGTAGGTTTGAACCAATTG
AATGAACAACTTGTCAACGTCAGAGTTGTCTGGGTTCAAGTCACCTTCAATCAAGAAGTGACCTCTGAAC
TTAATCATGTGAGCCAAAGCCAAGTAAATCAATCTCAAGTCAGCCTTGTCGGTAGAGTCAACCAACTTCT
TTCTCAAGTGGTAAATGGTTGGGTACTTTTCGTGGTAAGCAACTTCGTCAACAATGTTACCGAAAATTGG
GTGTCTTTCGTGCTTCTTGTCTTCTTCAACCAAGAAAGATTCTTCCAATCTGTGGAAGAAAGAGTCGTCA
ACCTTAGCCATTTCGTTAGAGAAAATTTCTTGCAAGTAACAAATTCTGTTCTTTCTTCTGGTGTATCTTC
TTCTAGCGGTTCTCTTCAATCTGGTAGCTTCAGCGGTTTCACCAGAGTCGAACAACAAAGCACCAATCAA
GTTCTTCTTAATAGAGTGTCTGTCGGTGTTACCCAAAACCTTGAACTTCTTAGATGGAACCTTGTATTCG
TCGGTAATAACAGCCCAACCAACAGAGTTGGTACCAATGTCCAAACCAATAGAGTACTTCTTGTCCATAT
GTATTATCGTATTCCTTTTTCGTTCACTTACTATTGCTATTCGCACTCACTACAGATCTATATTTTATGT
TCCACCCTGTTGTCAGATCAGGAAAGGAATGAAGAGGCTCTATTTAAACCAAATACACCTCTTCGTTTCT
CAATATTGTTGGGCTTTCCTTTTTTTTTTCCTTCCACGTCTATCTATTGTCTCTATCAAAATTAGGAAAA
AGAAATGAAGAACGATGAGCCAAACGAGGCTGAGACAATCATGCATCCGTACATTCTATGTATGTTTGGG
TGTATCTTTCCAGATTCGGTTCTTTTTTTTTTTCAGTCCAATTGAAAAAAAAAAGGAACAGGAACAACGG
GTCGAAATTTGCCGTCACATTCAGAGCGAAGAGCGACAGGGGAATTGGTGGGCTAACCACCTGTTGAGCC
CAGCTAGCAGCTGTCGGTAAACCGTCGTTGGGCGGGGCGCGACAATGCAGCCAGCGGAGGCATTGTATGG
TTTCCGTCTGGAGAGTGGGCTTAGCCGGCCTGGCACTCCTTCTCTAAGCAGAGTGAGAAGGGAATCTTTT
TACTGGAGAAGAGTGTTTGAATCCAGCAGAAGGTAATACGCTGCGGTATTTTCTCCTTACGCATCTGTGC
GGTATTTCACACCGCGTTTTCGACACTGGATGGCGGCGTTAGTATCGAATCGACAGCAGTATAGCGACCA
GCATTCACATACGATTGACGCATGATATTACTTTCTGCGCACTTAACTTCGCATCTGGGCAGATGATGTC
GAGGCGAAAAAAAATATAAATCACGCTAACATTTGATTAAAATAGAACAACTACAATATAAAAAAACTAT
ACAAATGACAAGTTCTTGAAAACAAGAATCTTTTTATTGTCAGTACTGATTAGAAAAACTCATCGAGCAT
CAAATGAAACTGCAATTTATTCATATCAGGATTATCAATACCATATTTTTGAAAAAGCCGTTTCTGTAAT
GAAGGAGAAAACTCACCGAGGCAGTTCCATAGGATGGCAAGATCCTGGTATCGGTCTGCGATTCCGACTC
GTCCAACATCAATACAACCTATTAATTTCCCCTCGTCAAAAATAAGGTTATCAAGTGAGAAATCACCATG
AGTGACGACTGAATCCGGTGAGAATGGCAAAAGCTTATGCATTTCTTTCCAGACTTGTTCAACAGGCCAG
CCATTACGCTCGTCATCAAAATCACTCGCATCAACCAAACCGTTATTCATTCGTGATTGCGCCTGAGCGA
GACGAAATACGCGATCGCTGTTAAAAGGACAATTACAAACAGGAATCGAATGCAACCGGCGCAGGAACAC
TGCCAGCGCATCAACAATATTTTCACCTGAATCAGGATATTCTTCTAATACCTGGAATGCTGTTTTGCCG
GGGATCGCAGTGGTGAGTAACCATGCATCATCAGGAGTACGGATAAAATGCTTGATGGTCGGAAGAGGCA
TAAATTCCGTCAGCCAGTTTAGTCTGACCATCTCATCTGTAACATCATTGGCAACGCTACCTTTGCCATG
TTTCAGAAACAACTCTGGCGCATCGGGCTTCCCATACAATCGATAGATTGTCGCACCTGATTGCCCGACA
TTATCGCGAGCCCATTTATACCCATATAAATCAGCATCCATGTTGGAATTTAATCGCGGCCTCGAAACGT
GAGTCTTTTCCTTACCCATGGTTGTTTATGTTCGGATGTGATGTGAGAACTGTATCCTAGCAAGATTTTA
AAAGGAAGTATATGAAAGAAGAACCTCAGTGGCAAATCCTAACCTTTTATATTTCTCTACAGGGGCGCGG
CGTGGGGACAATTCAACGCGTCTGTGAGGGGAGCGTTTCCCTGCTCGCAGGTCTGCAGCGAGGAGCCGTA
ATTTTTGCTTCGCGCCGTGCGGCCATCAAAATGTATGGATGCAAATGATTATACATGGGGATGTATGGGC
TAAATGTACGGGCGACAGTCACATCATGCCCCTGAGCTGCGCACGTCAAGACTGTCAAGGAGGGTATTCT
GGGCCTCCATGTCGCTGATTACCCTGTTATCCCTA
