>Addgene plasmid #81191 | pRCC-K | addgene partial sequence | sequence record 157388 | Tef-promoter-F 5'-GGATACAGTTCTCACATCAC-3'
AAAGACTCACGTTTCGAGGCCGCGATTAAATTCCAACATGGATGCTGATTTATATGGGTATAAATGGGCT
CGCGATAATGTCGGGCAATCAGGTGCGACAATCTATCGATTGTATGGGAAGCCCGATGCGCCAGAGTTGT
TTCTGAAACATGGCAAAGGTAGCGTTGCCAATGATGTTACAGATGAGATGGTCAGACTAAACTGGCTGAC
GGAATTTATGCCTCTTCCGACCATCAAGCATTTTATCCGTACTCCTGATGATGCATGGTTACTCACCACT
GCGATCCCCGGCAAAACAGCATTCCAGGTATTAGAAGAATATCCTGATTCAGGTGAAAATATTGTTGATG
CGCTGGCAGTGTTCCTGCGCCGGTTGCATTCGATTCCTGTTTGTAATTGTCCTTTTAACAGCGATCGCGT
ATTTCGTCTCGCTCAGGCGCAATCACGAATGAATAACGGTTTGGTTGATGCGAGTGATTTTGATGACGAG
CGTAATGGCTGGCCTGTTGAACAAGTCTGGAAAGAAATGCATAAGCTTTTGCCATTCTCACCGGATTCAG
TCGTCACTCATGGTGATTTCTCACTTGATAACCTTATTTTTGACGAGGGGAAATTAATAGGTTGTATTGA
TGTTGGACGAGTCGGAATCGCAGACCGATACCAGGATCTTGCCATCCTATGGAACTGCCTCGGTGAGTTT
TCTCCTTCATTACAGAAACGGCTTTTTCAAAAATATGGTATTGATAATCCTGATATGAATAAATTGCAGT
TTCATTTGATGCTCGATGAGTTTTTCTAATCAGTACTGACAATAAAAAGATTCTTGTTTTC
