>Addgene plasmid #81191 | pRCC-K | addgene partial sequence | sequence record 158696 | pBR322ori-F 5'-GGGAAACGCCTGGTATCTTT-3'
CTCTGACTTGAGCGTCGATTTTTGTGATGCTCGTCAGGGGGGCGGAGCCTATGGAAAAACGCCAGCAACG
CGGGCTAGGGATAACAGGGTAATTCTTTGAAAAGATAATGTATGATTATGCTTTCACTCATATTTATACA
GAAACTTGATGTTTTCTTTCGAGTATATACAAGGTGATTACATGTACGTTTGAAGTACAACTCTAGATTT
TGTAGTGCCCTCTTGGGCTAGCGGTAAAGGTGCGCATTTTTTCACACCCTACAATGTTCTGTTCAAAAGA
TTTTGGTCAAACGCTGTAGAAGTGAAAGTTGGTGCGCATGTTTCGGCGTTCGAAACTTCTCCGCAGTGAA
AGATAAATGATCGGATCCACGTTCTCTGCGGCCGCTTTTAGAGCTAGAAATAGCAAGTTAAAATAAGGCT
AGTCCGTTATCAACTTGAAAAAGTGGCACCGAGTCGGTGGTGCTTTTTTTGTTTTTTATGTCTCGGCGAA
TTGGGTACCGGCCGCAAATTAAAGCCTTCGAGCGTCCCAAAACCTTCTCAAGCAAGGTTTTCAGTATAAT
GTTACATGCGTACACGCGTCTGTACAGAAAAAAAAGAAAAATTTGAAATATAAATAACGTTCTTAATACT
AACATAACTATAAAAAAATAAATAGGGACCTAGACTTCAGGTTGTCTAACTCCTTCCTTTTCGGTTAGAG
CGGATGTGGGGGGAGGGCGTGAATGTAAGCGTGACATAACTAATTACATGACTCGAGGTCGACTTAAACC
TTTCTCTTCTTCTTTGGGTCAGCTCTAGAGTCACCACCCAATTGAGACAAGTCAATTCTGGTTTCGTACA
A
